Addgene plasmid #172985: pLV_dCas9-ZIM3-KRAB_sgTAOK2i_#3
Purpose: CRISPRi for TAOK2
Depositing lab: Michael Wehr. Depositing organization: Klinikum der Ludwig Maximilians-Universitaet Muenchen. Publication: Comprehensive split TEV based protein-protein interaction screening reveals TAOK2 as a key modulator of Hippo signalling to limit growth. Ma X, Mandausch FJ, Wu Y, Sahoo VK, Ma W, Leoni G, Hostiuc M, Wintgens JP, Qiu J, Kannaiyan N, Rossner MJ, Wehr MC. Cell Signal. 2024 Jan;113:110917. doi: 10.1016/j.cellsig.2023.110917. Epub 2023 Oct 7. PubMed 37813295.
Backbone
  Vector backbone: pLV
  Vector type: Lentiviral, CRISPR
  Selectable markers: Puromycin
Growth in bacteria
  Bacterial resistance: Ampicillin, 100 μg/mL
  Growth temperature: 37°C
  Growth strain: NEB Stable
  Copy number: High Copy
Gene/Insert
  Gene/Insert name: sgTAOK2i
  gRNA/shRNA sequence: GAGGGAGACCGGGACGAGACC
  Species: H. sapiens (human)
  Entrez Gene: TAOK2 (a.k.a. MAP3K17, PSK, PSK1, PSK1-BETA, TAO1, TAO2, Tao2beta)
  Tag / fusion protein: 3xFLAG (N terminal on insert)
  Cloning method: Restriction Enzyme; 5′ cloning site BsmBI (unknown if destroyed); 3′ cloning site BsmBI (unknown if destroyed)
Terms and licenses: Academic/Nonprofit Terms; Industry Terms: Not Available to Industry
How to cite: pLV_dCas9-ZIM3-KRAB_sgTAOK2i_#3 was a gift from Michael Wehr (Addgene plasmid # 172985 ; http://n2t.net/addgene:172985 ; RRID:Addgene_172985)
