[The description below was written by a language model from this plasmid's Addgene catalogue record and pLannotate feature annotations shown in this document.]
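Description:
pLV_dCas9-ZIM3-KRAB_sgTAOK2i_#3 is an all-in-one lentiviral CRISPR interference vector built on a pLV backbone and designed to silence transcription of human TAOK2 (also known as MAP3K17 or PSK). It is propagated in E. coli through a high-copy ColE1/pUC-type origin with ampicillin resistance, and also carries an f1 origin. Outside the viral region, the backbone has an SV40/EM7-driven bleomycin/Zeocin resistance cassette. The lentiviral elements follow a CMV enhancer/promoter-driven, truncated-LTR layout: a hybrid 5' LTR, the HIV-1 Ψ packaging signal with a gag fragment, RRE for Rev-dependent export, cPPT/CTS, a WPRE to boost transcript expression, and a truncated 3' LTR followed by a bGH polyadenylation signal.

The payload consists of two expression units. A human U6 promoter, oriented opposite to the main cassette, drives the TAOK2-targeting guide fused to the S. pyogenes gRNA scaffold; the guide was inserted by BsmBI cloning, and the "#3" in the name suggests it is one of several guides for this target. The human UbC promoter drives an N-terminally 3xFLAG-tagged Cas9 (annotated simply as Cas9, but catalytically dead according to the plasmid name) fused to the ZIM3 KRAB repressor domain, followed by puromycin N-acetyltransferase for selecting transduced mammalian cells. The element linking the repressor fusion to PuroR is not annotated. Two loxP sites flank the sgRNA and dCas9-repressor-PuroR units, which would in principle allow Cre-mediated excision of the integrated cassette. The guide recruits dCas9-ZIM3-KRAB to the TAOK2 locus to repress the gene without cutting DNA, and the associated study examined TAOK2 as a modulator of Hippo signalling.
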