Features (pLannotate 1.2.2; 38 found; start..end, strand, type, name):
      1..66      +  CDS            3xFLAG: three tandem FLAG® epitope tags, followed by an enterokinase cleavage site
    103..4206    +  CDS            Cas9: Cas9 (Csn1) endonuclease from the Streptococcus pyogenes Type II CRISPR/Cas system generates RNA-guided double strand breaks in DNA
   4282..4590    +  CDS            ZIM3 (fragment): ZIM3_HUMAN - Also known as ZNF657. Experimental evidence at protein level: Swiss-Prot protein existence level 1. May be involved in transcriptional regulation. From Homo sapiens (Human).
   4642..5241    +  CDS            PuroR (fragment): puromycin N-acetyltransferase; pac from Streptomyces; confers resistance to puromycin
   5295..5328    +  protein_bind   loxP: Cre-mediated recombination occurs in the 8-bp core sequence (GCATACAT). Cre recombinase
   5329..5353    +  misc_feature   MCS (fragment): pBluescript multiple cloning site
   5353..5941    +  misc_feature   WPRE: woodchuck hepatitis virus posttranscriptional regulatory element
   5878..6459    +  CDS            nef (fragment): NEF_HV1H2 - Experimental evidence at protein level: Swiss-Prot protein existence level 1. Extracellular Nef protein targets CD4(+) T-lymphocytes for apoptosis by interacting with CXCR4 surface receptors. From Human immunodeficiency virus type 1 group M subtype B (isolate HXB2) (HIV-1).
   6466..6646    +  LTR            5' LTR (truncated): truncated 5' long terminal repeat (LTR) from HIV-1
   6678..6902    +  polyA_signal   bGH poly(A) signal: bovine growth hormone polyadenylation signal
   6906..6927    +  promoter       SV40 promoter (fragment): SV40 enhancer and early promoter
   6948..7376    +  rep_origin     f1 ori (sequence partly withheld): f1 bacteriophage origin of replication; arrow indicates direction of (+) strand synthesis
   7390..7719    +  promoter       SV40 promoter: SV40 enhancer and early promoter
   7767..7814    +  promoter       EM7 promoter: synthetic bacterial promoter&nbsp
   7833..8207    +  CDS            BleoR: antibiotic-binding protein; Sh ble from Streptoalloteichus hindustanus; confers resistance to bleomycin, phleomycin, and Zeocin™
   8217..8342    +  CDS            ble (fragment): BLE_KLEPN - Experimental evidence at protein level: Swiss-Prot protein existence level 1. Binding protein with a strong affinity to the bleomycin family of antibiotics. Binds to CL990; an antimitotic-antibiotic compound. From Klebsiella pneumoniae.
   8337..8458    +  polyA_signal   SV40 poly(A) signal: SV40 polyadenylation signal
   8529..8551    -  protein_bind   lac operator (fragment): The lac repressor binds to the lac operator to inhibit transcription in E. coli. This inhibition can be relieved by adding lactose or isopropyl-β-D-thiogalactopyranoside (IPTG). lac repressor encoded by lacI
   8555..8585    -  promoter       lac promoter: promoter for the E. coli lac operon
   8600..8621    -  protein_bind   CAP binding site: CAP binding activates transcription in the presence of cAMP. E. coli catabolite activator protein
   8634..8726    -  CDS            lacI (fragment): lac repressor; lacI; The lac repressor binds to the lac operator to inhibit transcription in E. coli. This inhibition can be relieved by adding lactose or isopropyl-β-D-thiogalactopyranoside (IPTG).
   8909..9497    -  rep_origin     ori: high-copy-number ColE1/pMB1/pBR322/pUC origin of replication
   9668..10528   -  CDS            AmpR: β-lactamase; bla; confers resistance to ampicillin, carbenicillin, and related antibiotics
  10529..10633   -  promoter       AmpR promoter: bla
  10692..10744   -  misc_feature   bom (fragment): basis of mobility region from pBR322
  10899..11278   +  enhancer       CMV enhancer: human cytomegalovirus immediate early enhancer
  11279..11478   +  promoter       CMV promoter: human cytomegalovirus (CMV) immediate early promoter
  11496..11676   +  LTR            5' LTR (truncated): truncated 5' long terminal repeat (LTR) from HIV-1
  11723..11848   +  misc_feature   HIV-1 Ψ: packaging signal of human immunodeficiency virus type 1
  11832..12195   +  CDS            HIV-1 gag (fragment): gag protein from human immunodeficiency virus 1; gag
  12341..12574   +  misc_feature   RRE: The Rev response element (RRE) of HIV-1 allows for Rev-dependent mRNA export from the nucleus to the cytoplasm.
  12951..13051   +  CDS            Rev (fragment): human immunodeficiency virus 1 (HIV-1) Rev protein; rev; enhances nuclear export of unspliced and incompletely spliced viral mRNAs
  13101..13218   +  misc_feature   cPPT/CTS: central polypurine tract and central termination sequence of HIV-1
  13262..13295   +  protein_bind   loxP: Cre-mediated recombination occurs in the 8-bp core sequence (GCATACAT). Cre recombinase
  13306..13381   -  misc_RNA       gRNA scaffold: guide RNA scaffold for the Streptococcus pyogenes CRISPR/Cas9 system
  13411..13651   -  promoter       U6 promoter: RNA polymerase III promoter for human U6 snRNA
  13684..14895   +  promoter       UbC promoter: human ubiquitin C promoter
  14906..14924   -  misc_feature   MCS (fragment): pUC18/19 multiple cloning site
>Addgene plasmid #172985 | pLV_dCas9-ZIM3-KRAB_sgTAOK2i_#3 | addgene full sequence | sequence record 340537 | Addgene NGS Result
GACTACAAAGACCATGACGGTGATTATAAAGATCATGACATCGATTACAAGGATGACGATGACAAGATGG
CCCCCAAGAAGAAGAGGAAGGTGGGCCGCGGAATGGACAAGAAGTACTCCATTGGGCTCGCCATCGGCAC
AAACAGCGTCGGCTGGGCCGTCATTACGGACGAGTACAAGGTGCCGAGCAAAAAATTCAAAGTTCTGGGC
AATACCGATCGCCACAGCATAAAGAAGAACCTCATTGGCGCCCTCCTGTTCGACTCCGGGGAAACCGCCG
AAGCCACGCGGCTCAAAAGAACAGCACGGCGCAGATATACCCGCAGAAAGAATCGGATCTGCTACCTGCA
GGAGATCTTTAGTAATGAGATGGCTAAGGTGGATGACTCTTTCTTCCATAGGCTGGAGGAGTCCTTTTTG
GTGGAGGAGGATAAAAAGCACGAGCGCCACCCAATCTTTGGCAATATCGTGGACGAGGTGGCGTACCATG
AAAAGTACCCAACCATATATCATCTGAGGAAGAAGCTTGTAGACAGTACTGATAAGGCTGACTTGCGGTT
GATCTATCTCGCGCTGGCGCATATGATCAAATTTCGGGGACACTTCCTCATCGAGGGGGACCTGAACCCA
GACAACAGCGATGTCGACAAACTCTTTATCCAACTGGTTCAGACTTACAATCAGCTTTTCGAAGAGAACC
CGATCAACGCATCCGGAGTTGACGCCAAAGCAATCCTGAGCGCTAGGCTGTCCAAATCCCGGCGGCTCGA
AAACCTCATCGCACAGCTCCCTGGGGAGAAGAAGAACGGCCTGTTTGGTAATCTTATCGCCCTGTCACTC
GGGCTGACCCCCAACTTTAAATCTAACTTCGACCTGGCCGAAGATGCCAAGCTTCAACTGAGCAAAGACA
CCTACGATGATGATCTCGACAATCTGCTGGCCCAGATCGGCGACCAGTACGCAGACCTTTTTTTGGCGGC
AAAGAACCTGTCAGACGCCATTCTGCTGAGTGATATTCTGCGAGTGAACACGGAGATCACCAAAGCTCCG
CTGAGCGCTAGTATGATCAAGCGCTATGATGAGCACCACCAAGACTTGACTTTGCTGAAGGCCCTTGTCA
GACAGCAACTGCCTGAGAAGTACAAGGAAATTTTCTTCGATCAGTCTAAAAATGGCTACGCCGGATACAT
TGACGGCGGAGCAAGCCAGGAGGAATTTTACAAATTTATTAAGCCCATCTTGGAAAAAATGGACGGCACC
GAGGAGCTGCTGGTAAAGCTTAACAGAGAAGATCTGTTGCGCAAACAGCGCACTTTCGACAATGGAAGCA
TCCCCCACCAGATTCACCTGGGCGAACTGCACGCTATCCTCAGGCGGCAAGAGGATTTCTACCCCTTTTT
GAAAGATAACAGGGAAAAGATTGAGAAAATCCTCACATTTCGGATACCCTACTATGTAGGCCCCCTCGCC
CGGGGAAATTCCAGATTCGCGTGGATGACTCGCAAATCAGAAGAGACCATCACTCCCTGGAACTTCGAGG
AAGTCGTGGATAAGGGGGCCTCTGCCCAGTCCTTCATCGAAAGGATGACTAACTTTGATAAAAATCTGCC
TAACGAAAAGGTGCTTCCTAAACACTCTCTGCTGTACGAGTACTTCACAGTTTATAACGAGCTCACCAAG
GTCAAATACGTCACAGAAGGGATGAGAAAGCCAGCATTCCTGTCTGGAGAGCAGAAGAAAGCTATCGTGG
ACCTCCTCTTCAAGACGAACCGGAAAGTTACCGTGAAACAGCTCAAAGAAGACTATTTCAAAAAGATTGA
ATGTTTCGACTCTGTTGAAATCAGCGGAGTGGAGGATCGCTTCAACGCATCCCTGGGAACGTATCACGAT
CTCCTGAAAATCATTAAAGACAAGGACTTCCTGGACAATGAGGAGAACGAGGACATTCTTGAGGACATTG
TCCTCACCCTTACGTTGTTTGAAGATAGGGAGATGATTGAAGAACGCTTGAAAACTTACGCTCATCTCTT
CGACGACAAAGTCATGAAACAGCTCAAGAGGCGCCGATATACAGGATGGGGGCGGCTGTCAAGAAAACTG
ATCAATGGGATCCGAGACAAGCAGAGTGGAAAGACAATCCTGGATTTTCTTAAGTCCGATGGATTTGCCA
ACCGGAACTTCATGCAGTTGATCCATGATGACTCTCTCACCTTTAAGGAGGACATCCAGAAAGCACAAGT
TTCTGGCCAGGGGGACAGTCTTCACGAGCACATCGCTAATCTTGCAGGTAGCCCAGCTATCAAAAAGGGA
ATACTGCAGACCGTTAAGGTCGTGGATGAACTCGTCAAAGTAATGGGAAGGCATAAGCCCGAGAATATCG
TTATCGAGATGGCCCGAGAGAACCAAACTACCCAGAAGGGACAGAAGAACAGTAGGGAAAGGATGAAGAG
GATTGAAGAGGGTATAAAAGAACTGGGGTCCCAAATCCTTAAGGAACACCCAGTTGAAAACACCCAGCTT
CAGAATGAGAAGCTCTACCTGTACTACCTGCAGAACGGCAGGGACATGTACGTGGATCAGGAACTGGACA
TCAATCGGCTCTCCGACTACGACGTGGATGCCATCGTGCCCCAGTCTTTTCTCAAAGATGATTCTATTGA
TAATAAAGTGTTGACAAGATCCGATAAAAATAGAGGGAAGAGTGATAACGTCCCCTCAGAAGAAGTTGTC
AAGAAAATGAAAAATTATTGGCGGCAGCTGCTGAACGCCAAACTGATCACACAACGGAAGTTCGATAATC
TGACTAAGGCTGAACGAGGTGGCCTGTCTGAGTTGGATAAAGCCGGCTTCATCAAAAGGCAGCTTGTTGA
GACACGCCAGATCACCAAGCACGTGGCCCAAATTCTCGATTCACGCATGAACACCAAGTACGATGAAAAT
GACAAACTGATTCGAGAGGTGAAAGTTATTACTCTGAAGTCTAAGCTGGTCTCAGATTTCAGAAAGGACT
TTCAGTTTTATAAGGTGAGAGAGATCAACAATTACCACCATGCGCATGATGCCTACCTGAATGCAGTGGT
AGGCACTGCACTTATCAAAAAATATCCCAAGCTTGAATCTGAATTTGTTTACGGAGACTATAAAGTGTAC
GATGTTAGGAAAATGATCGCAAAGTCTGAGCAGGAAATAGGCAAGGCCACCGCTAAGTACTTCTTTTACA
GCAATATTATGAATTTTTTCAAGACCGAGATTACACTGGCCAATGGAGAGATTCGGAAGCGACCACTTAT
CGAAACAAACGGAGAAACAGGAGAAATCGTGTGGGACAAGGGTAGGGATTTCGCGACAGTCCGGAAGGTC
CTGTCCATGCCGCAGGTGAACATCGTTAAAAAGACCGAAGTACAGACCGGAGGCTTCTCCAAGGAAAGTA
TCCTCCCGAAAAGGAACAGCGACAAGCTGATCGCACGCAAAAAAGATTGGGACCCCAAGAAATACGGCGG
ATTCGATTCTCCTACAGTCGCTTACAGTGTACTGGTTGTGGCCAAAGTGGAGAAAGGGAAGTCTAAAAAA
CTCAAAAGCGTCAAGGAACTGCTGGGCATCACAATCATGGAGCGATCAAGCTTCGAAAAAAACCCCATCG
ACTTTCTCGAGGCGAAAGGATATAAAGAGGTCAAAAAAGACCTCATCATTAAGCTTCCCAAGTACTCTCT
CTTTGAGCTTGAAAACGGCCGGAAACGAATGCTCGCTAGTGCGGGCGAGCTGCAGAAAGGTAACGAGCTG
GCACTGCCCTCTAAATACGTTAATTTCTTGTATCTGGCCAGCCACTATGAAAAGCTCAAAGGGTCTCCCG
AAGATAATGAGCAGAAGCAGCTGTTCGTGGAACAACACAAACACTACCTTGATGAGATCATCGAGCAAAT
AAGCGAATTCTCCAAAAGAGTGATCCTCGCCGACGCTAACCTCGATAAGGTGCTTTCTGCTTACAATAAG
CACAGGGATAAGCCCATCAGGGAGCAGGCAGAAAACATTATCCACTTGTTTACTCTGACCAACTTGGGCG
CGCCTGCAGCCTTCAAGTACTTCGACACCACCATAGACAGAAAGCGGTACACCTCTACAAAGGAGGTCCT
GGACGCCACACTGATTCATCAGTCAATTACGGGGCTCTATGAAACAAGAATCGACCTCTCTCAGCTCGGT
GGAGACAGCAGGGCTGACCCCAAGAAGAAGAGGAAGGTGGCTAGCCCTAAGAAAAAGCGGAAAGTGGTTA
ACGGAGGCGGAATGAACAATTCCCAGGGAAGAGTGACCTTCGAGGATGTCACTGTGAACTTCACCCAGGG
GGAGTGGCAGCGGCTGAATCCCGAACAGAGAAACTTGTACAGGGATGTGATGCTGGAGAATTACAGCAAC
CTTGTCTCTGTGGGACAAGGGGAAACCACCAAACCCGATGTGATCTTGAGGTTGGAACAAGGAAAGGAGC
CATGGTTGGAGGAAGAGGAAGTGCTGGGAAGTGGCCGTGCAGAAAAAAATGGGGACATTGGAGGGCAGAT
TTGGAAGCCAAAGGATGTGAAAGAGAGTCTCGCTAGCGAGGGCAGAGGAAGTCTTCTAACATGCGGTGAC
GTGGAGGAGAATCCCGGCCCTATGACCGAGTACAAGCCCACGGTGCGCCTCGCCACCCGCGACGACGTCC
CCAGGGCCGTACGCACCCTCGCCGCCGCGTTCGCCGACTACCCCGCCACGCGCCACACCGTCGATCCGGA
CCGCCACATCGAGCGGGTCACCGAGCTGCAAGAACTCTTCCTCACGCGCGTCGGGCTCGACATCGGCAAG
GTGTGGGTCGCGGACGACGGCGCCGCGGTGGCGGTCTGGACCACGCCGGAGAGCGTCGAAGCGGGGGCGG
TGTTCGCCGAGATCGGCCCGCGCATGGCCGAGTTGAGCGGTTCCCGGCTGGCCGCGCAGCAACAGATGGA
AGGCCTCCTGGCGCCGCACCGGCCCAAGGAGCCCGCGTGGTTCCTGGCCACCGTCGGCGTGTCGCCCGAC
CACCAGGGCAAGGGTCTGGGCAGCGCCGTCGTGCTCCCCGGAGTGGAGGCGGCCGAGCGCGCCGGGGTGC
CCGCCTTCCTGGAGACCTCCGCGCCCCGCAACCTCCCCTTCTACGAGCGGCTCGGCTTCACCGTCACCGC
CGACGTCGAGGTGCCCGAAGGACCGCGCACCTGGTGCATGACCCGCAAGCCCGGTGCCTGACCAGCACAC
TGGCGGCCGTTACTAGCTTCTGCAGCACGACCGGTTGATAATAGATAACTTCGTATAGCATACATTATAC
GAAGTTATGAATTCGATATCAAGCTTATCGATAATCAACCTCTGGATTACAAAATTTGTGAAAGATTGAC
TGGTATTCTTAACTATGTTGCTCCTTTTACGCTATGTGGATACGCTGCTTTAATGCCTTTGTATCATGCT
ATTGCTTCCCGTATGGCTTTCATTTTCTCCTCCTTGTATAAATCCTGGTTGCTGTCTCTTTATGAGGAGT
TGTGGCCCGTTGTCAGGCAACGTGGCGTGGTGTGCACTGTGTTTGCTGACGCAACCCCCACTGGTTGGGG
CATTGCCACCACCTGTCAGCTCCTTTCCGGGACTTTCGCTTTCCCCCTCCCTATTGCCACGGCGGAACTC
ATCGCCGCCTGCCTTGCCCGCTGCTGGACAGGGGCTCGGCTGTTGGGCACTGACAATTCCGTGGTGTTGT
CGGGGAAATCATCGTCCTTTCCTTGGCTGCTCGCCTGTGTTGCCACCTGGATTCTGCGCGGGACGTCCTT
CTGCTACGTCCCTTCGGCCCTCAATCCAGCGGACCTTCCTTCCCGCGGCCTGCTGCCGGCTCTGCGGCCT
CTTCCGCGTCTTCGCCTTCGCCCTCAGACGAGTCGGATCTCCCTTTGGGCCGCCTCCCCGCATCGATACC
GTCGACCTCGAGACCTAGAAAAACATGGAGCAATCACAAGTAGCAATACAGCAGCTACCAATGCTGATTG
TGCCTGGCTAGAAGCACAAGAGGAGGAGGAGGTGGGTTTTCCAGTCACACCTCAGGTACCTTTAAGACCA
ATGACTTACAAGGCAGCTGTAGATCTTAGCCACTTTTTAAAAGAAAAGGGGGGACTGGAAGGGCTAATTC
ACTCCCAACGAAGACAAGATATCCTTGATCTGTGGATCTACCACACACAAGGCTACTTCCCTGATTGGCA
GAACTACACACCAGGGCCAGGGATCAGATATCCACTGACCTTTGGATGGTGCTACAAGCTAGTACCAGTT
GAGCAAGAGAAGGTAGAAGAAGCCAATGAAGGAGAGAACACCCGCTTGTTACACCCTGTGAGCCTGCATG
GGATGGATGACCCGGAGAGAGAAGTATTAGAGTGGAGGTTTGACAGCCGCCTAGCATTTCATCACATGGC
CCGAGAGCTGCATCCGGACTGTACTGGGTCTCTCTGGTTAGACCAGATCTGAGCCTGGGAGCTCTCTGGC
TAACTAGGGAACCCACTGCTTAAGCCTCAATAAAGCTTGCCTTGAGTGCTTCAAGTAGTGTGTGCCCGTC
TGTTGTGTGACTCTGGTAACTAGAGATCCCTCAGACCCTTTTAGTCAGTGTGGAAAATCTCTAGCAGGGC
CCGTTTAAACCCGCTGATCAGCCTCGACTGTGCCTTCTAGTTGCCAGCCATCTGTTGTTTGCCCCTCCCC
CGTGCCTTCCTTGACCCTGGAAGGTGCCACTCCCACTGTCCTTTCCTAATAAAATGAGGAAATTGCATCG
CATTGTCTGAGTAGGTGTCATTCTATTCTGGGGGGTGGGGTGGGGCAGGACAGCAAGGGGGAGGATTGGG
AAGACAATAGCAGGCATGCTGGGGATGCGGTGGGCTCTATGGCTTCTGAGGCGGAAAGAACCAGCTGGGG
CTCTAGGGGGTATCCCC
[124 nt withheld, positions 6948-7071]
C
[91 nt withheld, positions 7073-7163]
A
[49 nt withheld, positions 7165-7213]
CCTTTGACGTTGGAGTCCACGTTCTTT
[37 nt withheld, positions 7241-7277]
ACCCTATCTCGGTCTATTCTTTTGATTTATAAGGGATTTTGCCGATTTCGGCCTATTGGTTAAAAAATGA
GCTGATTTAACAAAAATTTAACGCGAATTAATTCTGTGGAATGTGTGTCAGTTAGGGTGTGGAAAGTCCC
CAGGCTCCCCAGCAGGCAGAAGTATGCAAAGCATGCATCTCAATTAGTCAGCAACCAGGTGTGGAAAGTC
CCCAGGCTCCCCAGCAGGCAGAAGTATGCAAAGCATGCATCTCAATTAGTCAGCAACCATAGTCCCGCCC
CTAACTCCGCCCATCCCGCCCCTAACTCCGCCCAGTTCCGCCCATTCTCCGCCCCATGGCTGACTAATTT
TTTTTATTTATGCAGAGGCCGAGGCCGCCTCTGCCTCTGAGCTATTCCAGAAGTAGTGAGGAGGCTTTTT
TGGAGGCCTAGGCTTTTGCAAAAAGCTCCCGGGAGCTTGTATATCCATTTTCGGATCTGATCAGCACGTG
TTGACAATTAATCATCGGCATAGTATATCGGCATAGTATAATACGACAAGGTGAGGAACTAAACCATGGC
CAAGTTGACCAGTGCCGTTCCGGTGCTCACCGCGCGCGACGTCGCCGGAGCGGTCGAGTTCTGGACCGAC
CGGCTCGGGTTCTCCCGGGACTTCGTGGAGGACGACTTCGCCGGTGTGGTCCGGGACGACGTGACCCTGT
TCATCAGCGCGGTCCAGGACCAGGTGGTGCCGGACAACACCCTGGCCTGGGTGTGGGTGCGCGGCCTGGA
CGAGCTGTACGCCGAGTGGTCGGAGGTCGTGTCCACGAACTTCCGGGACGCCTCCGGGCCGGCCATGACC
GAGATCGGCGAGCAGCCGTGGGGGCGGGAGTTCGCCCTGCGCGACCCGGCCGGCAACTGCGTGCACTTCG
TGGCCGAGGAGCAGGACTGACACGTGCTACGAGATTTCGATTCCACCGCCGCCTTCTATGAAAGGTTGGG
CTTCGGAATCGTTTTCCGGGACGCCGGCTGGATGATCCTCCAGCGCGGGGATCTCATGCTGGAGTTCTTC
GCCCACCCCAACTTGTTTATTGCAGCTTATAATGGTTACAAATAAAGCAATAGCATCACAAATTTCACAA
ATAAAGCATTTTTTTCACTGCATTCTAGTTGTGGTTTGTCCAAACTCATCAATGTATCTTATCATGTCTG
TATACCGTCGACCTCTAGCTAGAGCTTGGCGTAATCATGGTCATAGCTGTTTCCTGTGTGAAATTGTTAT
CCGCTCACAATTCCACACAACATACGAGCCGGAAGCATAAAGTGTAAAGCCTGGGGTGCCTAATGAGTGA
GCTAACTCACATTAATTGCGTTGCGCTCACTGCCCGCTTTCCAGTCGGGAAACCTGTCGTGCCAGCTGCA
TTAATGAATCGGCCAACGCGCGGGGAGAGGCGGTTTGCGTATTGGGCGCTCTTCCGCTTCCTCGCTCACT
GACTCGCTGCGCTCGGTCGTTCGGCTGCGGCGAGCGGTATCAGCTCACTCAAAGGCGGTAATACGGTTAT
CCACAGAATCAGGGGATAACGCAGGAAAGAACATGTGAGCAAAAGGCCAGCAAAAGGCCAGGAACCGTAA
AAAGGCCGCGTTGCTGGCGTTTTTCCATAGGCTCCGCCCCCCTGACGAGCATCACAAAAATCGACGCTCA
AGTCAGAGGTGGCGAAACCCGACAGGACTATAAAGATACCAGGCGTTTCCCCCTGGAAGCTCCCTCGTGC
GCTCTCCTGTTCCGACCCTGCCGCTTACCGGATACCTGTCCGCCTTTCTCCCTTCGGGAAGCGTGGCGCT
TTCTCATAGCTCACGCTGTAGGTATCTCAGTTCGGTGTAGGTCGTTCGCTCCAAGCTGGGCTGTGTGCAC
GAACCCCCCGTTCAGCCCGACCGCTGCGCCTTATCCGGTAACTATCGTCTTGAGTCCAACCCGGTAAGAC
ACGACTTATCGCCACTGGCAGCAGCCACTGGTAACAGGATTAGCAGAGCGAGGTATGTAGGCGGTGCTAC
AGAGTTCTTGAAGTGGTGGCCTAACTACGGCTACACTAGAAGAACAGTATTTGGTATCTGCGCTCTGCTG
AAGCCAGTTACCTTCGGAAAAAGAGTTGGTAGCTCTTGATCCGGCAAACAAACCACCGCTGGTAGCGGTG
GTTTTTTTGTTTGCAAGCAGCAGATTACGCGCAGAAAAAAAGGATCTCAAGAAGATCCTTTGATCTTTTC
TACGGGGTCTGACGCTCAGTGGAACGAAAACTCACGTTAAGGGATTTTGGTCATGAGATTATCAAAAAGG
ATCTTCACCTAGATCCTTTTAAATTAAAAATGAAGTTTTAAATCAATCTAAAGTATATATGAGTAAACTT
GGTCTGACAGTTACCAATGCTTAATCAGTGAGGCACCTATCTCAGCGATCTGTCTATTTCGTTCATCCAT
AGTTGCCTGACTCCCCGTCGTGTAGATAACTACGATACGGGAGGGCTTACCATCTGGCCCCAGTGCTGCA
ATGATACCGCGAGACCCACGCTCACCGGCTCCAGATTTATCAGCAATAAACCAGCCAGCCGGAAGGGCCG
AGCGCAGAAGTGGTCCTGCAACTTTATCCGCCTCCATCCAGTCTATTAATTGTTGCCGGGAAGCTAGAGT
AAGTAGTTCGCCAGTTAATAGTTTGCGCAACGTTGTTGCCATTGCTACAGGCATCGTGGTGTCACGCTCG
TCGTTTGGTATGGCTTCATTCAGCTCCGGTTCCCAACGATCAAGGCGAGTTACATGATCCCCCATGTTGT
GCAAAAAAGCGGTTAGCTCCTTCGGTCCTCCGATCGTTGTCAGAAGTAAGTTGGCCGCAGTGTTATCACT
CATGGTTATGGCAGCACTGCATAATTCTCTTACTGTCATGCCATCCGTAAGATGCTTTTCTGTGACTGGT
GAGTACTCAACCAAGTCATTCTGAGAATAGTGTATGCGGCGACCGAGTTGCTCTTGCCCGGCGTCAATAC
GGGATAATACCGCGCCACATAGCAGAACTTTAAAAGTGCTCATCATTGGAAAACGTTCTTCGGGGCGAAA
ACTCTCAAGGATCTTACCGCTGTTGAGATCCAGTTCGATGTAACCCACTCGTGCACCCAACTGATCTTCA
GCATCTTTTACTTTCACCAGCGTTTCTGGGTGAGCAAAAACAGGAAGGCAAAATGCCGCAAAAAAGGGAA
TAAGGGCGACACGGAAATGTTGAATACTCATACTCTTCCTTTTTCAATATTATTGAAGCATTTATCAGGG
TTATTGTCTCATGAGCGGATACATATTTGAATGTATTTAGAAAAATAAACAAATAGGGGTTCCGCGCACA
TTTCCCCGAAAAGTGCCACCTGACGTCGACGGATCGGGAGATCTCCCGATCCCCTATGGTGCACTCTCAG
TACAATCTGCTCTGATGCCGCATAGTTAAGCCAGTATCTGCTCCCTGCTTGTGTGTTGGAGGTCGCTGAG
TAGTGCGCGAGCAAAATTTAAGCTACAACAAGGCAAGGCTTGACCGACAATTGCATGAAGAATCTGCTTA
GGGTTAGGCGTTTTGCGCTGCTTCGCGATGTACGGGCCAGATATACGCGTTGACATTGATTATTGACTAG
TTATTAATAGTAATCAATTACGGGGTCATTAGTTCATAGCCCATATATGGAGTTCCGCGTTACATAACTT
ACGGTAAATGGCCCGCCTGGCTGACCGCCCAACGACCCCCGCCCATTGACGTCAATAATGACGTATGTTC
CCATAGTAACGCCAATAGGGACTTTCCATTGACGTCAATGGGTGGAGTATTTACGGTAAACTGCCCACTT
GGCAGTACATCAAGTGTATCATATGCCAAGTACGCCCCCTATTGACGTCAATGACGGTAAATGGCCCGCC
TGGCATTATGCCCAGTACATGACCTTATGGGACTTTCCTACTTGGCAGTACATCTACGTATTAGTCATCG
CTATTACCATGGTGATGCGGTTTTGGCAGTACATCAATGGGCGTGGATAGCGGTTTGACTCACGGGGATT
TCCAAGTCTCCACCCCATTGACGTCAATGGGAGTTTGTTTTGGCACCAAAATCAACGGGACTTTCCAAAA
TGTCGTAACAACTCCGCCCCATTGACGCAAATGGGCGGTAGGCGTGTACGGTGGGAGGTCTATATAAGCA
GCGCGTTTTGCCTGTACTGGGTCTCTCTGGTTAGACCAGATCTGAGCCTGGGAGCTCTCTGGCTAACTAG
GGAACCCACTGCTTAAGCCTCAATAAAGCTTGCCTTGAGTGCTTCAAGTAGTGTGTGCCCGTCTGTTGTG
TGACTCTGGTAACTAGAGATCCCTCAGACCCTTTTAGTCAGTGTGGAAAATCTCTAGCAGTGGCGCCCGA
ACAGGGACTTGAAAGCGAAAGGGAAACCAGAGGAGCTCTCTCGACGCAGGACTCGGCTTGCTGAAGCGCG
CACGGCAAGAGGCGAGGGGCGGCGACTGGTGAGTACGCCAAAAATTTTGACTAGCGGAGGCTAGAAGGAG
AGAGATGGGTGCGAGAGCGTCAGTATTAAGCGGGGGAGAATTAGATCGCGATGGGAAAAAATTCGGTTAA
GGCCAGGGGGAAAGAAAAAATATAAATTAAAACATATAGTATGGGCAAGCAGGGAGCTAGAACGATTCGC
AGTTAATCCTGGCCTGTTAGAAACATCAGAAGGCTGTAGACAAATACTGGGACAGCTACAACCATCCCTT
CAGACAGGATCAGAAGAACTTAGATCATTATATAATACAGTAGCAACCCTCTATTGTGTGCATCAAAGGA
TAGAGATAAAAGACACCAAGGAAGCTTTAGACAAGATAGAGGAAGAGCAAAACAAAAGTAAGACCACCGC
ACAGCAAGCGGCCGCTGATCTTCAGACCTGGAGGAGGAGATATGAGGGACAATTGGAGAAGTGAATTATA
TAAATATAAAGTAGTAAAAATTGAACCATTAGGAGTAGCACCCACCAAGGCAAAGAGAAGAGTGGTGCAG
AGAGAAAAAAGAGCAGTGGGAATAGGAGCTTTGTTCCTTGGGTTCTTGGGAGCAGCAGGAAGCACTATGG
GCGCAGCGTCAATGACGCTGACGGTACAGGCCAGACAATTATTGTCTGGTATAGTGCAGCAGCAGAACAA
TTTGCTGAGGGCTATTGAGGCGCAACAGCATCTGTTGCAACTCACAGTCTGGGGCATCAAGCAGCTCCAG
GCAAGAATCCTGGCTGTGGAAAGATACCTAAAGGATCAACAGCTCCTGGGGATTTGGGGTTGCTCTGGAA
AACTCATTTGCACCACTGCTGTGCCTTGGAATGCTAGTTGGAGTAATAAATCTCTGGAACAGATTTGGAA
TCACACGACCTGGATGGAGTGGGACAGAGAAATTAACAATTACACAAGCTTAATACACTCCTTAATTGAA
GAATCGCAAAACCAGCAAGAAAAGAATGAACAAGAATTATTGGAATTAGATAAATGGGCAAGTTTGTGGA
ATTGGTTTAACATAACAAATTGGCTGTGGTATATAAAATTATTCATAATGATAGTAGGAGGCTTGGTAGG
TTTAAGAATAGTTTTTGCTGTACTTTCTATAGTGAATAGAGTTAGGCAGGGATATTCACCATTATCGTTT
CAGACCCACCTCCCAACCCCGAGGGGACCCGACAGGCCCGAAGGAATAGAAGAAGAAGGTGGAGAGAGAG
ACAGAGACAGATCCATTCGATTAGTGAACGGATCGGCACTGCGTGCGCCAATTCTGCAGACAAATGGCAG
TATTCATCCACAATTTTAAAAGAAAAGGGGGGATTGGGGGGTACAGTGCAGGGGAAAGAATAGTAGACAT
AATAGCAACAGACATACAAACTAAAGAATTACAAAAACAAATTACAAAAATTCAAAATTTTCGGGTTTAT
TACAGGGACAGCAGAGATCCAGTTTGGTTAATTAATAACTTCGTATAGCATACATTATACGAAGTTATTA
AAAAAAAAGCACCGACTCGGTGCCACTTTTTCAAGTTGATAACGGACTAGCCTTATTTTAACTTGCTATT
TCTAGCTCTAAAACGGTCTCGTCCCGGTCTCCCTCGGTGTTTCGTCCTTTCCACAAGATATATAAAGCCA
AGAAATCGAAATACTTTCAAGTTACGGTAAGCATATGATAGTCCATTTTAAAACATAATTTTAAAACTGC
AAACTACCCAAGAAATTATTACTTTCTACGTCACGTATTTTGTACTAATATCTTTGTGTTTACAGTCAAA
TTAATTCCAATTATCTCTCTAACAGCCTTGTATCGTATATGCAAATATGAAGGAATCATGGGAAATAGGC
CCTCTTAATTAATTAACCCGTGTCGGCTCCAGATCTGGCCTCCGCGCCGGGTTTTGGCGCCTCCCGCGGG
CGCCCCCCTCCTCACGGCGAGCGCTGCCACGTCAGACGAAGGGCGCAGCGAGCGTCCTGATCCTTCCGCC
CGGACGCTCAGGACAGCGGCCCGCTGCTCATAAGACTCGGCCTTAGAACCCCAGTATCAGCAGAAGGACA
TTTTAGGACGGGACTTGGGTGACTCTAGGGCACTGGTTTTCTTTCCAGAGAGCGGAACAGGCGAGGAAAA
GTAGTCCCTTCTCGGCGATTCTGCGGAGGGATCTCCGTGGGGCGGTGAACGCCGATGATTATATAAGGAC
GCGCCGGGTGTGGCACAGCTAGTTCCGTCGCAGCCGGGATTTGGGTCGCGGTTCTTGTTTGTGGATCGCT
GTGATCGTCACTTGGTGAGTAGCGGGCTGCTGGGCTGGCCGGGGCTTTCGTGGCCGCCGGGCCGCTCGGT
GGGACGGAAGCGTGTGGAGAGACCGCCAAGGGCTGTAGTCTGGGTCCGCGAGCAAGGTTGCCCTGAACTG
GGGGTTGGGGGGAGCGCAGCAAAATGGCGGCTGTTCCCGAGTCTTGAATGGAAGACGCTTGTGAGGCGGG
CTGTGAGGTCGTTGAAACAAGGTGGGGGGCATGGTGGGCGGCAAGAACCCAAGGTCTTGAGGCCTTCGCT
AATGCGGGAAAGCTCTTATTCGGGTGAGATGGGCTGGGGCACCATCTGGGGACCCTGACGTGAAGTTTGT
CACTGACTGGAGAACTCGGTTTGTCGTCTGTTGCGGGGGCGGCAGTTATGGCGGTGCCGTTGGGCAGTGC
ACCCGTACCTTTGGGAGCGCGCGCCCTCGTCGTGTCGTGACGTCACCCGTTCTGTTGGCTTATAATGCAG
GGTGGGGCCACCTGCCGGTAGGTGTGCGGTAGGCTTTTCTCCGTCGCAGGACGCAGGGTTCGGGCCTAGG
GTAGGCTCTCCTGAATCGACAGGCGCCGGACCTCTGGTGAGGGGAGGGATAAGTGAGGCGTCAGTTTCTT
TGGTCGGTTTTATGTACCTATCTTCTTAAGTAGCTGAAGCTCCGGTTTTGAACTATGCGCTCGGGGTTGG
CGAGTGTGTTTTGTGAAGTTTTTTAGGCACCTTTTGAAATGTAATCATTTGGGTCAATATGTAATTTTCA
GTGTTAGACTAGTAAATTGTCCGCTAAATTCTGGCCGTTTTTGGCTTTTTTGTTAGACGAAGCTTGGGCT
GCAGGTCGACTCTAGAGCCACCATG
